Addgene plasmid #112839: pcDNA3.1(+)/Puro/FA/GFP-N--Grb2-4
Purpose: transient/stable overexpression
Depositing lab: Tomasz Prószyński. Depositing organization: Nencki Institute. Publication: Alpha-Dystrobrevin-1 recruits Grb2 and alpha-catulin to organize neurotransmitter receptors at the neuromuscular junction. Gingras J, Gawor M, Bernadzki KM, Grady RM, Hallock P, Glass DJ, Sanes JR, Proszynski TJ. J Cell Sci. 2016 Mar 1;129(5):898-911. doi: 10.1242/jcs.181180. Epub 2016 Jan 14. PubMed 26769899.
Backbone
  Vector backbone: pcDNA3.1(+)/Puro
  Backbone size w/o insert (bp): 5500
  Vector type: Mammalian Expression
  Selectable markers: Puromycin
Growth in bacteria
  Bacterial resistance: Ampicillin, 100 μg/mL
  Growth temperature: 37°C
  Growth strain: DH5alpha
  Copy number: High Copy
Gene/Insert
  Gene/Insert name: Grb2
  Species: M. musculus (mouse)
  Mutation: SH3 (N-term) domain of Grb2
  Entrez Gene: Grb2 (a.k.a. Ash)
  Tag / fusion protein: GFP (N terminal on insert)
  Cloning method: Restriction Enzyme; 5′ cloning site Unknown (unknown if destroyed); 3′ cloning site Unknown (unknown if destroyed)
Terms and licenses: Academic/Nonprofit Terms; Industry Terms: Not Available to Industry
How to cite: pcDNA3.1(+)/Puro/FA/GFP-N--Grb2-4 was a gift from Tomasz Prószyński (Addgene plasmid # 112839 ; http://n2t.net/addgene:112839 ; RRID:Addgene_112839)
