[The description below was written by a language model from this plasmid's Addgene catalogue record and pLannotate feature annotations shown in this document.]
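Description:
pcDNA3.1(+)/Puro/FA/GFP-N--Grb2-4 is a mammalian expression plasmid built on a puromycin-selectable derivative of pcDNA3.1(+), intended for transient or stable overexpression of a GFP-tagged fragment of mouse Grb2. The sequenced plasmid is about 6.1 kb. It is propagated in E. coli as a high-copy plasmid through a ColE1/pUC-type origin with ampicillin selection from the β-lactamase gene. An f1 origin is also present, which in principle allows single-stranded DNA production.

The expression cassette is driven by the human CMV immediate-early enhancer and promoter, followed by a T7 promoter that can serve for in vitro transcription or as a sequencing primer site. Downstream lies an EGFP coding sequence, then a short open reading frame of roughly 180 nt, and the cassette ends with the bovine growth hormone polyadenylation signal. The annotation software labelled this short segment as a fragment of the related human adaptor GRAPL. According to the catalogue entry, however, it is the N-terminal SH3 domain of mouse Grb2, so the automated call most likely reflects homology between SH3 domains. The product is therefore an N-terminally GFP-tagged isolated SH3 domain rather than full-length Grb2. The cloning sites used are not recorded.

A second cassette places the puromycin N-acetyltransferase gene under the SV40 enhancer/early promoter with an SV40 poly(A) signal, allowing selection of stably transfected cells. The small ble fragment after it, like the short HIV LTR, lacI and bom hits, appears to be a backbone remnant or incidental match rather than a functional element. The "-4" name and single-domain insert suggest a domain-mapping construct for the associated study of Grb2 recruitment by alpha-dystrobrevin-1 at the neuromuscular junction, though the record does not state this.
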