Features (pLannotate 1.2.2; 21 found; start..end, strand, type, name):
    380..583     +  promoter       CMV promoter: human cytomegalovirus (CMV) immediate early promoter
    579..612     +  LTR            5' LTR (truncated) (fragment): truncated 5' long terminal repeat (LTR) from HIV-1
    628..646     +  promoter       T7 promoter: promoter for bacteriophage T7 RNA polymerase
    700..1416    +  CDS            EGFP: EGFP is a basic (constitutively fluorescent) green fluorescent protein published in 1996, derived from Aequorea victoria. It is reported to be a rapidly-maturing weak dimer with moderate acid sensitivity.
   1438..1614    +  CDS            GRAPL (fragment): GRAPL_HUMAN - Experimental evidence at protein level: Swiss-Prot protein existence level 1. From Homo sapiens (Human).
   1688..1912    +  polyA_signal   bGH poly(A) signal: bovine growth hormone polyadenylation signal
   1916..1937    +  promoter       SV40 promoter (fragment): SV40 enhancer and early promoter
   1958..2386    +  rep_origin     f1 ori (sequence partly withheld): f1 bacteriophage origin of replication; arrow indicates direction of (+) strand synthesis
   2400..2729    +  promoter       SV40 promoter: SV40 enhancer and early promoter
   2750..3349    +  CDS            PuroR: puromycin N-acetyltransferase; pac from Streptomyces alboniger; confers resistance to puromycin
   3356..3514    +  CDS            ble (fragment): BLE_KLEPN - Experimental evidence at protein level: Swiss-Prot protein existence level 1. Binding protein with a strong affinity to the bleomycin family of antibiotics. Binds to CL990; an antimitotic-antibiotic compound. From Klebsiella pneumoniae.
   3509..3630    +  polyA_signal   SV40 poly(A) signal: SV40 polyadenylation signal
   3703..3719    -  protein_bind   lac operator: The lac repressor binds to the lac operator to inhibit transcription in E. coli. This inhibition can be relieved by adding lactose or isopropyl-β-D-thiogalactopyranoside (IPTG). lac repressor encoded by lacI
   3727..3757    -  promoter       lac promoter: promoter for the E. coli lac operon
   3772..3793    -  protein_bind   CAP binding site: CAP binding activates transcription in the presence of cAMP. E. coli catabolite activator protein
   3806..3898    -  CDS            lacI (fragment): lac repressor; lacI; The lac repressor binds to the lac operator to inhibit transcription in E. coli. This inhibition can be relieved by adding lactose or isopropyl-β-D-thiogalactopyranoside (IPTG).
   4081..4669    -  rep_origin     ori: high-copy-number ColE1/pMB1/pBR322/pUC origin of replication
   4840..5700    -  CDS            AmpR: β-lactamase; bla; confers resistance to ampicillin, carbenicillin, and related antibiotics
   5701..5805    -  promoter       AmpR promoter: bla
   5864..5916    -  misc_feature   bom (fragment): basis of mobility region from pBR322
   6071..379     +  enhancer       CMV enhancer (across the origin): human cytomegalovirus immediate early enhancer
>Addgene plasmid #112839 | pcDNA3.1(+)/Puro/FA/GFP-N--Grb2-4 | addgene full sequence | sequence record 217996 | Addgene NGS Result
ACATTGATTATTGACTAGTTATTAATAGTAATCAATTACGGGGTCATTAGTTCATAGCCCATATATGGAG
TTCCGCGTTACATAACTTACGGTAAATGGCCCGCCTGGCTGACCGCCCAACGACCCCCGCCCATTGACGT
CAATAATGACGTATGTTCCCATAGTAACGCCAATAGGGACTTTCCATTGACGTCAATGGGTGGAGTATTT
ACGGTAAACTGCCCACTTGGCAGTACATCAAGTGTATCATATGCCAAGTACGCCCCCTATTGACGTCAAT
GACGGTAAATGGCCCGCCTGGCATTATGCCCAGTACATGACCTTATGGGACTTTCCTACTTGGCAGTACA
TCTACGTATTAGTCATCGCTATTACCATGGTGATGCGGTTTTGGCAGTACATCAATGGGCGTGGATAGCG
GTTTGACTCACGGGGATTTCCAAGTCTCCACCCCATTGACGTCAATGGGAGTTTGTTTTGGCACCAAAAT
CAACGGGACTTTCCAAAATGTCGTAACAACTCCGCCCCATTGACGCAAATGGGCGGTAGGCGTGTACGGT
GGGAGGTCTATATAAGCAGAGCTCTCTGGCTAACTAGAGAACCCACTGCTTACTGGCTTATCGAAATTAA
TACGACTCACTATAGGGAGACCCAAGCTGGCTAGCGTTTAAACTTAAGCTTGGTACCGAGCTCGGATCCA
TGGTGAGCAAGGGCGAGGAGCTGTTCACCGGGGTGGTGCCCATCCTGGTCGAGCTGGACGGCGACGTAAA
CGGCCACAAGTTCAGCGTGTCCGGCGAGGGCGAGGGCGATGCCACCTACGGCAAGCTGACCCTGAAGTTC
ATCTGCACCACCGGCAAGCTGCCCGTGCCCTGGCCCACCCTCGTGACCACCCTGACCTACGGCGTGCAGT
GCTTCAGCCGCTACCCCGACCACATGAAGCAGCACGACTTCTTCAAGTCCGCCATGCCCGAAGGCTACGT
CCAGGAGCGCACCATCTTCTTCAAGGACGACGGCAACTACAAGACCCGCGCCGAGGTGAAGTTCGAGGGC
GACACCCTGGTGAACCGCATCGAGCTGAAGGGCATCGACTTCAAGGAGGACGGCAACATCCTGGGGCACA
AGCTGGAGTACAACTACAACAGCCACAACGTCTATATCATGGCCGACAAGCAGAAGAACGGCATCAAGGT
GAACTTCAAGATCCGCCACAACATCGAGGACGGCAGCGTGCAGCTCGCCGACCACTACCAGCAGAACACC
CCCATCGGCGACGGCCCCGTGCTGCTGCCCGACAACCACTACCTGAGCACCCAGTCCGCCCTGAGCAAAG
ACCCCAACGAGAAGCGCGATCACATGGTCCTGCTGGAGTTCGTGACCGCCGCCGGGATCACTCTCGGCAT
GGACGAGCTGTACAAGGGCCGGCCTGTGGTGGAATTCATGGAAGCCATCGCCAAATATGACTTCAAAGCT
ACTGCTGACGATGAGCTGAGCTTCAAAAGGGGGGACATCCTTAAGGTTTTGAATGAAGAATGTGACCAGA
ACTGGTATAAGGCAGAACTCAATGGGAAAGATGGCTTCATCCCCAAGAATTACATAGAAATGAAACCACA
TCCGCTCGAGGATACATCCAGCACAGTGGCGCGCCTCGAGTCTAGAGGGCCCGTTTAAACCCGCTGATCA
GCCTCGACTGTGCCTTCTAGTTGCCAGCCATCTGTTGTTTGCCCCTCCCCCGTGCCTTCCTTGACCCTGG
AAGGTGCCACTCCCACTGTCCTTTCCTAATAAAATGAGGAAATTGCATCGCATTGTCTGAGTAGGTGTCA
TTCTATTCTGGGGGGTGGGGTGGGGCAGGACAGCAAGGGGGAGGATTGGGAAGACAATAGCAGGCATGCT
GGGGATGCGGTGGGCTCTATGGCTTCTGAGGCGGAAAGAACCAGCTGGGGCTCTAGGGGGTATCCCC
[124 nt withheld, positions 1958-2081]
C
[91 nt withheld, positions 2083-2173]
A
[49 nt withheld, positions 2175-2223]
CCTTTGACGTTGGAGTCCACGTTCTTT
[37 nt withheld, positions 2251-2287]
ACCCTATCTCGGTCTATTCTTTTGATTTATAAGGGATTTTGCCGATTTCGGCCTATTGGTTAAAAAATGA
GCTGATTTAACAAAAATTTAACGCGAATTAATTCTGTGGAATGTGTGTCAGTTAGGGTGTGGAAAGTCCC
CAGGCTCCCCAGCAGGCAGAAGTATGCAAAGCATGCATCTCAATTAGTCAGCAACCAGGTGTGGAAAGTC
CCCAGGCTCCCCAGCAGGCAGAAGTATGCAAAGCATGCATCTCAATTAGTCAGCAACCATAGTCCCGCCC
CTAACTCCGCCCATCCCGCCCCTAACTCCGCCCAGTTCCGCCCATTCTCCGCCCCATGGCTGACTAATTT
TTTTTATTTATGCAGAGGCCGAGGCCGCCTCTGCCTCTGAGCTATTCCAGAAGTAGTGAGGAGGCTTTTT
TGGAGGCCTAGGCTTTTGCAAAAAGCTCCCGGGGCCGCCACCATGACCGAGTACAAGCCCACGGTGCGCC
TCGCCACCCGCGACGACGTCCCCCGGGCCGTACGCACCCTCGCCGCCGCGTTCGCCGACTACCCCGCCAC
GCGCCACACCGTCGACCCGGACCGCCACATCGAGCGGGTCACCGAGCTGCAAGAACTCTTCCTCACGCGC
GTCGGGCTCGACATCGGCAAGGTGTGGGTCGCGGACGACGGCGCCGCGGTGGCGGTCTGGACCACGCCGG
AGAGCGTCGAAGCGGGGGCGGTGTTCGCCGAGATCGGCCCGCGCATGGCCGAGTTGAGCGGTTCCCGGCT
GGCCGCGCAGCAACAGATGGAAGGCCTCCTGGCGCCGCACCGGCCCAAGGAGCCCGCGTGGTTCCTGGCC
ACCGTCGGCGTCTCGCCCGACCACCAGGGCAAGGGTCTGGGCAGCGCCGTCGTGCTCCCCGGAGTGGAGG
CGGCCGAGCGCGCCGGGGTGCCCGCCTTCCTGGAGACCTCCGCGCCCCGCAACCTCCCCTTCTACGAGCG
GCTCGGCTTCACCGTCACCGCCGACGTCGAGGTGCCCGAAGGACCGCGCACCTGGTGCATGACCCGCAAG
CCCGGTGCCTGATTCGAAATGACCGACCAAGCGACGCCCAACCTGCCATCACGAGATTTCGATTCCACCG
CCGCCTTCTATGAAAGGTTGGGCTTCGGAATCGTTTTCCGGGACGCCGGCTGGATGATCCTCCAGCGCGG
GGATCTCATGCTGGAGTTCTTCGCCCACCCCAACTTGTTTATTGCAGCTTATAATGGTTACAAATAAAGC
AATAGCATCACAAATTTCACAAATAAAGCATTTTTTTCACTGCATTCTAGTTGTGGTTTGTCCAAACTCA
TCAATGTATCTTATCATGTCTGTATACCGTCGACCTCTAGCTAGAGCTTGGCGTAATCATGGTCATAGCT
GTTTCCTGTGTGAAATTGTTATCCGCTCACAATTCCACACAACATACGAGCCGGAAGCATAAAGTGTAAA
GCCTGGGGTGCCTAATGAGTGAGCTAACTCACATTAATTGCGTTGCGCTCACTGCCCGCTTTCCAGTCGG
GAAACCTGTCGTGCCAGCTGCATTAATGAATCGGCCAACGCGCGGGGAGAGGCGGTTTGCGTATTGGGCG
CTCTTCCGCTTCCTCGCTCACTGACTCGCTGCGCTCGGTCGTTCGGCTGCGGCGAGCGGTATCAGCTCAC
TCAAAGGCGGTAATACGGTTATCCACAGAATCAGGGGATAACGCAGGAAAGAACATGTGAGCAAAAGGCC
AGCAAAAGGCCAGGAACCGTAAAAAGGCCGCGTTGCTGGCGTTTTTCCATAGGCTCCGCCCCCCTGACGA
GCATCACAAAAATCGACGCTCAAGTCAGAGGTGGCGAAACCCGACAGGACTATAAAGATACCAGGCGTTT
CCCCCTGGAAGCTCCCTCGTGCGCTCTCCTGTTCCGACCCTGCCGCTTACCGGATACCTGTCCGCCTTTC
TCCCTTCGGGAAGCGTGGCGCTTTCTCATAGCTCACGCTGTAGGTATCTCAGTTCGGTGTAGGTCGTTCG
CTCCAAGCTGGGCTGTGTGCACGAACCCCCCGTTCAGCCCGACCGCTGCGCCTTATCCGGTAACTATCGT
CTTGAGTCCAACCCGGTAAGACACGACTTATCGCCACTGGCAGCAGCCACTGGTAACAGGATTAGCAGAG
CGAGGTATGTAGGCGGTGCTACAGAGTTCTTGAAGTGGTGGCCTAACTACGGCTACACTAGAAGAACAGT
ATTTGGTATCTGCGCTCTGCTGAAGCCAGTTACCTTCGGAAAAAGAGTTGGTAGCTCTTGATCCGGCAAA
CAAACCACCGCTGGTAGCGGTGGTTTTTTTGTTTGCAAGCAGCAGATTACGCGCAGAAAAAAAGGATCTC
AAGAAGATCCTTTGATCTTTTCTACGGGGTCTGACGCTCAGTGGAACGAAAACTCACGTTAAGGGATTTT
GGTCATGAGATTATCAAAAAGGATCTTCACCTAGATCCTTTTAAATTAAAAATGAAGTTTTAAATCAATC
TAAAGTATATATGAGTAAACTTGGTCTGACAGTTACCAATGCTTAATCAGTGAGGCACCTATCTCAGCGA
TCTGTCTATTTCGTTCATCCATAGTTGCCTGACTCCCCGTCGTGTAGATAACTACGATACGGGAGGGCTT
ACCATCTGGCCCCAGTGCTGCAATGATACCGCGAGACCCACGCTCACCGGCTCCAGATTTATCAGCAATA
AACCAGCCAGCCGGAAGGGCCGAGCGCAGAAGTGGTCCTGCAACTTTATCCGCCTCCATCCAGTCTATTA
ATTGTTGCCGGGAAGCTAGAGTAAGTAGTTCGCCAGTTAATAGTTTGCGCAACGTTGTTGCCATTGCTAC
AGGCATCGTGGTGTCACGCTCGTCGTTTGGTATGGCTTCATTCAGCTCCGGTTCCCAACGATCAAGGCGA
GTTACATGATCCCCCATGTTGTGCAAAAAAGCGGTTAGCTCCTTCGGTCCTCCGATCGTTGTCAGAAGTA
AGTTGGCCGCAGTGTTATCACTCATGGTTATGGCAGCACTGCATAATTCTCTTACTGTCATGCCATCCGT
AAGATGCTTTTCTGTGACTGGTGAGTACTCAACCAAGTCATTCTGAGAATAGTGTATGCGGCGACCGAGT
TGCTCTTGCCCGGCGTCAATACGGGATAATACCGCGCCACATAGCAGAACTTTAAAAGTGCTCATCATTG
GAAAACGTTCTTCGGGGCGAAAACTCTCAAGGATCTTACCGCTGTTGAGATCCAGTTCGATGTAACCCAC
TCGTGCACCCAACTGATCTTCAGCATCTTTTACTTTCACCAGCGTTTCTGGGTGAGCAAAAACAGGAAGG
CAAAATGCCGCAAAAAAGGGAATAAGGGCGACACGGAAATGTTGAATACTCATACTCTTCCTTTTTCAAT
ATTATTGAAGCATTTATCAGGGTTATTGTCTCATGAGCGGATACATATTTGAATGTATTTAGAAAAATAA
ACAAATAGGGGTTCCGCGCACATTTCCCCGAAAAGTGCCACCTGACGTCGACGGATCGGGAGATCTCCCG
ATCCCCTATGGTGCACTCTCAGTACAATCTGCTCTGATGCCGCATAGTTAAGCCAGTATCTGCTCCCTGC
TTGTGTGTTGGAGGTCGCTGAGTAGTGCGCGAGCAAAATTTAAGCTACAACAAGGCAAGGCTTGACCGAC
AATTGCATGAAGAATCTGCTTAGGGTTAGGCGTTTTGCGCTGCTTCGCGATGTACGGGCCAGATATACGC
GTTG
